Addgene plasmid #167221: pJBL7051
Purpose: cell-free cadmium sensing reporter
Depositing lab: Julius Lucks. Depositing organization: Northwestern University.
Backbone
  Vector backbone: pUC19
  Vector type: Synthetic Biology
Growth in bacteria
  Bacterial resistance: Ampicillin, 100 μg/mL
  Growth temperature: 37°C
  Growth strain: DH5alpha
  Copy number: High Copy
Gene/Insert
  Gene/Insert name: pCad-sfGFP
  Species: Other
  Cloning method: Gibson Cloning
Terms and licenses: Academic/Nonprofit Terms; Industry Terms: Not Available to Industry
How to cite: pJBL7051 was a gift from Julius Lucks (Addgene plasmid # 167221 ; http://n2t.net/addgene:167221 ; RRID:Addgene_167221)
