[The description below was written by a language model from this plasmid's Addgene catalogue record and pLannotate feature annotations shown in this document.]
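Description:
pJBL7051 is a 3,909-nt synthetic biology reporter plasmid built on the pUC19 backbone by Gibson assembly, intended as the readout component of a cell-free cadmium sensor. It is propagated in E. coli as a high-copy plasmid through the ColE1/pUC-type origin and is selected with ampicillin via the β-lactamase gene and its native promoter. The feature table also shows the usual pUC19 remnants: fragments of lacZα, the multiple cloning site, the lac promoter, lac operator and CAP binding site, and short fragments annotated as lacI, rop and bom. These are backbone leftovers that flank the insertion site and are not functional parts of the sensor.

The insert, named pCad-sfGFP, pairs a cadmium-responsive promoter with superfolder GFP, a rapidly maturing green fluorescent protein derived from Aequorea victoria. The sfGFP coding sequence is annotated and is followed downstream by a segment of the E. coli rrnB region (5S rRNA sequence and the rrnB T1 terminator) that ends transcription. The promoter itself was not recognised by the automated annotation. It presumably lies in the short unannotated stretch between the lacZα fragment and the sfGFP start, but the record gives no details of its sequence, origin or operator architecture. No cadmium-responsive transcription factor is annotated on the plasmid either, so the regulator that would control this promoter appears to be supplied separately in the cell-free reaction, though the record does not say how. In use, the plasmid serves as template DNA in cell-free expression reactions, where green fluorescence reports the presence of cadmium.
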