Features (pLannotate 1.2.2; 14 found; start..end, strand, type, name):
     49..153     -  promoter       AmpR promoter: bla
    248..283     +  CDS            rop (fragment): Rop protein, which maintains plasmids at low copy number; rop
    385..484     +  misc_feature   bom (fragment): basis of mobility region from pBR322
    490..643     -  CDS            lacZα (fragment): LacZα fragment of β-galactosidase; lacZ fragment
    774..1487    +  CDS            Superfolder GFP: Superfolder GFP is a basic (constitutively fluorescent) green fluorescent protein published in 2005, derived from Aequorea victoria. It is reported to be a very rapidly-maturing weak dimer.
   1676..1791    +  ncRNA          5S rRNA: Accession: RF00001 - 5S ribosomal RNA
   1795..1841    +  terminator     rrnB T1 terminator: transcription terminator T1 from the E. coli rrnB gene
   1890..1924    +  misc_feature   MCS (fragment): pUC18/19 multiple cloning site
   1961..1977    -  protein_bind   lac operator: The lac repressor binds to the lac operator to inhibit transcription in E. coli. This inhibition can be relieved by adding lactose or isopropyl-β-D-thiogalactopyranoside (IPTG). lac repressor encoded by lacI
   1985..2015    -  promoter       lac promoter: promoter for the E. coli lac operon
   2030..2051    -  protein_bind   CAP binding site: CAP binding activates transcription in the presence of cAMP. E. coli catabolite activator protein
   2064..2156    -  CDS            lacI (fragment): lac repressor; lacI; The lac repressor binds to the lac operator to inhibit transcription in E. coli. This inhibition can be relieved by adding lactose or isopropyl-β-D-thiogalactopyranoside (IPTG).
   2338..2926    -  rep_origin     ori: high-copy-number ColE1/pMB1/pBR322/pUC origin of replication
   3097..48      -  CDS            AmpR (across the origin): β-lactamase; bla; confers resistance to ampicillin, carbenicillin, and related antibiotics
>Addgene plasmid #167221 | pJBL7051 | addgene full sequence | sequence record 331025 | Addgene NGS Result
TGCCGCAAAAAAGGGAATAAGGGCGACACGGAAATGTTGAATACTCATACTCTTCCTTTTTCAATATTAT
TGAAGCATTTATCAGGGTTATTGTCTCATGAGCGGATACATATTTGAATGTATTTAGAAAAATAAACAAA
TAGGGGTTCCGCGCACATTTCCCCGAAAAGTGCCACCTGACGTCTAAGAAACCATTATTATCATGACATT
AACCTATAAAAATAGGCGTATCACGAGGCCCTTTCGTCTCGCGCGTTTCGGTGATGACGGTGAAAACCTC
TGACACATGCAGCTCCCGGAGACGGTCACAGCTTGTCTGTAAGCGGATGCCGGGAGCAGACAAGCCCGTC
AGGGCGCGTCAGCGGGTGTTGGCGGGTGTCGGGGCTGGCTTAACTATGCGGCATCAGAGCAGATTGTACT
GAGAGTGCACCATATGCGGTGTGAAATACCGCACAGATGCGTAAGGAGAAAATACCGCATCAGGCGCCAT
TCGCCATTCAGGCTGCGCAACTGTTGGGAAGGGCGATCGGTGCGGGCCTCTTCGCTATTACGCCAGCTGG
CGAAAGGGGGATGTGCTGCAAGGCGATTAAGTTGGGTAACGCCAGGGTTTTCCCAGTCACGACGTTGTAA
AACGACGGCCAGTAAGATCTCGGCTGAATTCTAAAAGATCTATAACTTGACTCTGTAGTTGCTACAGGGT
GTGCAATCGGTTACGTCGACTCTCGAGTGAGATTGTTGACGGTACCGTATTTTGGATCTAGGAGGAAGGA
TCTATGAGCAAAGGAGAAGAACTTTTCACTGGAGTTGTCCCAATTCTTGTTGAATTAGATGGTGATGTTA
ATGGGCACAAATTTTCTGTCCGTGGAGAGGGTGAAGGTGATGCTACAAACGGAAAACTCACCCTTAAATT
TATTTGCACTACTGGAAAACTACCTGTTCCGTGGCCAACACTTGTCACTACTCTGACCTATGGTGTTCAA
TGCTTTTCCCGTTATCCGGATCACATGAAACGGCATGACTTTTTCAAGAGTGCAATGCCCGAAGGTTATG
TACAGGAACGCACTATATCTTTCAAAGATGACGGGACCTACAAGACGCGTGCTGAAGTCAAGTTTGAAGG
TGATACCCTTGTTAATCGTATCGAGTTAAAGGGTATTGATTTTAAAGAAGATGGAAACATTCTTGGACAC
AAACTCGAGTACAACTTTAACTCACACAATGTATACATCACGGCAGACAAACAAAAGAATGGAATCAAAG
CTAACTTCAAAATTCGCCACAACGTTGAAGATGGTTCCGTTCAACTAGCAGACCATTATCAACAAAATAC
TCCAATTGGCGATGGCCCTGTCCTTTTACCAGACAACCATTACCTGTCGACACAATCTGTCCTTTCGAAA
GATCCCAACGAAAAGCGTGACCACATGGTCCTTCTTGAGTTTGTAACTGCTGCTGGGATTACACATGGCA
TGGATGAGCTCTACAAATAAGGATCTGAAGCTTGGGCCCGAAAAAAAACTCATCTCAGAAGAGGATCTGA
ATAGCGCCGTCGACCATCATCATCATCATTGAGTTTAAACGGTCTCCAGCTTGGCTGTTTTGGCGGATGA
GAGAAGATTTTCAGCCTGATACAGATTAAATCAGAACGCAGAAGCGGTCTGATAAAACAGAATTTGCCTG
GCGGCAGTAGCGCGGTGGTCCCACCTGACCCCATGCCGAACTCAGAAGTGAAACGCCGTAGCGCCGATGG
TAGTGTGGGGTCTCCCCATGCGAGAGTAGGGAACTGCCAGGCATCAAATAAAACGAAAGGCTCAGTCGAA
AGACTGGGCCTTTCGTTTTATCTGTTGTTTGTCGGTGAACTCTGAAAGGAGGAACTATATCCGGATCGAG
ATCCTCTAGAGTCGACCTGCAGGCATGCAAGCTTGGCGTAATCATGGTCATAGCTGTTTCCTGTGTGAAA
TTGTTATCCGCTCACAATTCCACACAACATACGAGCCGGAAGCATAAAGTGTAAAGCCTGGGGTGCCTAA
TGAGTGAGCTAACTCACATTAATTGCGTTGCGCTCACTGCCCGCTTTCCAGTCGGGAAACCTGTCGTGCC
AGCTGCATTAATGAATCGGCCAACGCGCGGGGAGAGGCGGTTTGCGTATTGGGCGCTCTTCCGCTTCCTC
GCTCACTGACTCGCTGCGCTCGGTCGTTCGGCTGCGGCGAGCGGTATCAGCTCACTCAAAGGCGGTAATA
CGGTTATCCACAGAATCAGGGGATAACGCAGGAAAGAACATGTGAGCAAAAGGCCAGCAAAGGCCAGGAA
CCGTAAAAAGGCCGCGTTGCTGGCGTTTTTCCATAGGCTCCGCCCCCCTGACGAGCATCACAAAAATCGA
CGCTCAAGTCAGAGGTGGCGAAACCCGACAGGACTATAAAGATACCAGGCGTTTCCCCCTGGAAGCTCCC
TCGTGCGCTCTCCTGTTCCGACCCTGCCGCTTACCGGATACCTGTCCGCCTTTCTCCCTTCGGGAAGCGT
GGCGCTTTCTCATAGCTCACGCTGTAGGTATCTCAGTTCGGTGTAGGTCGTTCGCTCCAAGCTGGGCTGT
GTGCACGAACCCCCCGTTCAGCCCGACCGCTGCGCCTTATCCGGTAACTATCGTCTTGAGTCCAACCCGG
TAAGACACGACTTATCGCCACTGGCAGCAGCCACTGGTAACAGGATTAGCAGAGCGAGGTATGTAGGCGG
TGCTACAGAGTTCTTGAAGTGGTGGCCTAACTACGGCTACACTAGAAGAACAGTATTTGGTATCTGCGCT
CTGCTGAAGCCAGTTACCTTCGGAAAAAGAGTTGGTAGCTCTTGATCCGGCAAACAAACCACCGCTGGTA
GCGGTGGTTTTTTTGTTTGCAAGCAGCAGATTACGCGCAGAAAAAAAGGATCTCAAGAAGATCCTTTGAT
CTTTTCTACGGGGTCTGACGCTCAGTGGAACGAAAACTCACGTTAAGGGATTTTGGTCATGAGATTATCA
AAAAGGATCTTCACCTAGATCCTTTTAAATTAAAAATGAAGTTTTAAATCAATCTAAAGTATATATGAGT
AAACTTGGTCTGACAGTTACCAATGCTTAATCAGTGAGGCACCTATCTCAGCGATCTGTCTATTTCGTTC
ATCCATAGTTGCCTGACTCCCCGTCGTGTAGATAACTACGATACGGGAGGGCTTACCATCTGGCCCCAGT
GCTGCAATGATACCGCGAGACCCACGCTCACCGGCTCCAGATTTATCAGCAATAAACCAGCCAGCCGGAA
GGGCCGAGCGCAGAAGTGGTCCTGCAACTTTATCCGCCTCCATCCAGTCTATTAATTGTTGCCGGGAAGC
TAGAGTAAGTAGTTCGCCAGTTAATAGTTTGCGCAACGTTGTTGCCATTGCTACAGGCATCGTGGTGTCA
CGCTCGTCGTTTGGTATGGCTTCATTCAGCTCCGGTTCCCAACGATCAAGGCGAGTTACATGATCCCCCA
TGTTGTGCAAAAAAGCGGTTAGCTCCTTCGGTCCTCCGATCGTTGTCAGAAGTAAGTTGGCCGCAGTGTT
ATCACTCATGGTTATGGCAGCACTGCATAATTCTCTTACTGTCATGCCATCCGTAAGATGCTTTTCTGTG
ACTGGTGAGTACTCAACCAAGTCATTCTGAGAATAGTGTATGCGGCGACCGAGTTGCTCTTGCCCGGCGT
CAATACGGGATAATACCGCGCCACATAGCAGAACTTTAAAAGTGCTCATCATTGGAAAACGTTCTTCGGG
GCGAAAACTCTCAAGGATCTTACCGCTGTTGAGATCCAGTTCGATGTAACCCACTCGTGCACCCAACTGA
TCTTCAGCATCTTTTACTTTCACCAGCGTTTCTGGGTGAGCAAAAACAGGAAGGCAAAA
